>Addgene plasmid #200719 | TS245_pNKI-2-13_EGFP-DPN7 | addgene full sequence | sequence record 393711 | Addgene NGS Result
G
[124 nt withheld, positions 2-125]
C
[91 nt withheld, positions 127-217]
A
[49 nt withheld, positions 219-267]
CCTTTGACGTTGGAGTCCACGTTCTT
[37 nt withheld, positions 294-330]
ACCCTATCTCGGTCTATTCTTTTGATTTATAAGGGATTTTGCCGATTTCGGCCTATTGGTTAAAAAATGA
GCTGATTTAACAAAAATTTAACGCGAATTTTAACAAAATATTAACGCTTACAATTTAGGTGGCACTTTTC
GGGGAAATGTGCGCGGAACCCCTATTTGTTTATTTTTCTAAATACATTCAAATATGTATCCGCTCATGAG
ACAATAACCCTGATAAATGCTTCAATAATATTGAAAAAGGAAGAGTATGAGTATTCAACATTTCCGTGTC
GCCCTTATTCCCTTTTTTGCGGCATTTTGCCTTCCTGTTTTTGCTCACCCAGAAACGCTGGTGAAAGTAA
AAGATGCTGAAGATCAGTTGGGTGCACGAGTGGGTTACATCGAACTGGATCTCAACAGCGGTAAGATCCT
TGAGAGTTTTCGCCCCGAAGAACGTTTTCCAATGATGAGCACTTTTAAAGTTCTGCTATGTGGCGCGGTA
TTATCCCGTATTGACGCCGGGCAAGAGCAACTCGGTCGCCGCATACACTATTCTCAGAATGACTTGGTTG
AGTACTCACCAGTCACAGAAAAGCATCTTACGGATGGCATGACAGTAAGAGAATTATGCAGTGCTGCCAT
AACCATGAGTGATAACACTGCGGCCAACTTACTTCTGACAACGATCGGAGGACCGAAGGAGCTAACCGCT
TTTTTGCACAACATGGGGGATCATGTAACTCGCCTTGATCGTTGGGAACCGGAGCTGAATGAAGCCATAC
CAAACGACGAGCGTGACACCACGATGCCTGTAGCAATGGCAACAACGTTGCGCAAACTATTAACTGGCGA
ACTACTTACTCTAGCTTCCCGGCAACAATTAATAGACTGGATGGAGGCGGATAAAGTTGCAGGACCACTT
CTGCGCTCGGCCCTTCCGGCTGGCTGGTTTATTGCTGATAAATCTGGAGCCGGTGAGCGTGGGTCTCGCG
GTATCATTGCAGCACTGGGGCCAGATGGTAAGCCCTCCCGTATCGTAGTTATCTACACGACGGGGAGTCA
GGCAACTATGGATGAACGAAATAGACAGATCGCTGAGATAGGTGCCTCACTGATTAAGCATTGGTAACTG
TCAGACCAAGTTTACTCATATATACTTTAGATTGATTTAAAACTTCATTTTTAATTTAAAAGGATCTAGG
TGAAGATCCTTTTTGATAATCTCATGACCAAAATCCCTTAACGTGAGTTTTCGTTCCACTGAGCGTCAGA
CCCCGTAGAAAAGATCAAAGGATCTTCTTGAGATCCTTTTTTTCTGCGCGTAATCTGCTGCTTGCAAACA
AAAAAACCACCGCTACCAGCGGTGGTTTGTTTGCCGGATCAAGAGCTACCAACTCTTTTTCCGAAGGTAA
CTGGCTTCAGCAGAGCGCAGATACCAAATACTGTTCTTCTAGTGTAGCCGTAGTTAGGCCACCACTTCAA
GAACTCTGTAGCACCGCCTACATACCTCGCTCTGCTAATCCTGTTACCAGTGGCTGCTGCCAGTGGCGAT
AAGTCGTGTCTTACCGGGTTGGACTCAAGACGATAGTTACCGGATAAGGCGCAGCGGTCGGGCTGAACGG
GGGGTTCGTGCACACAGCCCAGCTTGGAGCGAACGACCTACACCGAACTGAGATACCTACAGCGTGAGCT
ATGAGAAAGCGCCACGCTTCCCGAAGGGAGAAAGGCGGACAGGTATCCGGTAAGCGGCAGGGTCGGAACA
GGAGAGCGCACGAGGGAGCTTCCAGGGGGAAACGCCTGGTATCTTTATAGTCCTGTCGGGTTTCGCCACC
TCTGACTTGAGCGTCGATTTTTGTGATGCTCGTCAGGGGGGCGGAGCCTATGGAAAAACGCCAGCAACGC
GGCCTTTTTACGGTTCCTGGCCTTTTGCTGGCCTTTTGCTCACATGTTCTTTCCTGCGTTATCCCCTGAT
TCTGTGGATAACCGTATTACCGCCTTTGAGTGAGCTGATACCGCTCGCCGCAGCCGAACGACCGAGCGCA
GCGAGTCAGTGAGCGAGGAAGCGGAAGAGCGCCTGATGCGGTATTTTCTCCTTACGCATCTGTGCGGTAT
TTCACACCGCATAGACCAGCCGCGTAACCTGGCAAAATCGGTTACGGTTGAGTAATAAATGGATGCCCTG
CGTAAGCGGGTGTGGGCGGACAATAAAGTCTTAAACTGAACAAAATAGATCTAAACTATGACAATAAAGT
CTTAAACTAGACAGAATAGTTGTAAACTGAAATCAGTCCAGTTATGCTGTGAAAAAGCATACTGGACTTT
TGTTATGGCTAAAGCAAACTCTTCATTTTCTGAAGTGCAAATTGCCCGTCGTATTAAAGAGGGGCGTGGC
CAAGGGCATGGTAAAGACTATATTCGCGGCGTTGTGACAATTTACCGAACAACTCCGCGGCCGGGAAGCC
GATCTCGGCTTGAACGAATTGTTAGGTGGCGGTACTTGGGTCGATATCAAAGTGCATCACTTCTTCCCGT
ATGCCCAACTTTGTATAGAGAGCCACTGCGGGATCGTCACCGTAATCTGCTTGCACGTAGATCACATAAG
CACCAAGCGCGTTGGCCTCATGCTTGAGGAGATTGATGAGCGCGGTGGCAATGCCCTGCCTCCGGTGCTC
GCCGGAGACTGCGAGATCATAGATATAGATCTCACTACGCGGCTGCTCAAACTTGGGCAGAACGTAAGCC
GCGAGAGCGCCAACAACCGCTTCTTGGTCGAAGGCAGCAAGCGCGATGAATGTCTTACTACGGAGCAAGT
TCCCGAGGTAATCGGAGTCCGGCTGATGTTGGGAGTAGGTGGCTACGTCTCCGAACTCACGACCGAAAAG
ATCAAGAGCAGCCCGCATGGATTTGACTTGGTCAGGGCCGAGCCTACATGTGCGAATGATGCCCATACTT
GAGCCACCTAACTTTGTTTTAGGGCGACTGCCCTGCTGCGTAACATCGTTGCTGCTCCATAACATCAAAC
ATCGACCCACGGCGTAACGCGCTTGCTGCTTGGATGCCCGAGGCATAGACTGTACAAAAAAACAGTCATA
ACAAGCCATGAAAACCGCCACTGCGCCGTTACCACCGCTGCGTTCGGTCAAGGTTCTGGACCAGTTGCGT
GAGCGCATACGCTACTTGCATTACAGTTTACGAACCGAACAGGCTTATGTCAACTGGGTTCGTGCCTTCA
TCCGTTTCCACGGTGTGCGTCACCCGGCAACCTTGGGCAGCAGCGAAGTCGAGGCATTTCTGTCCTGGCT
GGCGAACGAGCGCAAGGTTTCGGTCTCCACGCATCGTCAGGCATTGGCGGCCTTGCTGTTCTTCTACGGC
AAGGTGCTGTGCACGGATCTGCCCTGGCTTCAGGAGATCGGAAGACCTCGGCCGTCGCGGCGCTTGCCGG
TGGTGCTGACCCCGGATGAAGTGGTTCGCATCCTCGGTTTTCTGGAAGGCGAGCATCGTTTGTTCGCCCA
GGACTCTAGCTATAGTTCTAGTGGTTGGCTACGTATACTCCGGAATATTAATAGATCATGGAGATAATTA
AAATGATAACCATCTCGCAAATAAATAAGTATTTTACTGTTTTCGTAACAGTTTTGTAATAAAAAAACCT
ATAAATATTCCGGATTATTCATACCGTCCCACCATCGGGCGCGGATCTCGGTCCGAAACCATGGCACATC
ACCACCACCATCACTCCGCGGCTCTTGAGGTGCTCTTTCAGGGACCCGGTATGGTGAGCAAGGGCGAGGA
GCTGTTCACCGGGGTGGTGCCCATCCTGGTCGAGCTGGACGGCGACGTAAACGGCCACAAGTTCAGCGTG
TCCGGCGAGGGCGAGGGCGATGCCACCTACGGCAAGCTGACCCTGAAGTTCATCTGCACCACCGGCAAGC
TGCCCGTGCCCTGGCCCACCCTCGTGACCACCCTGACCTACGGCGTGCAGTGCTTCAGCCGCTACCCCGA
CCACATGAAGCAGCACGACTTCTTCAAGTCCGCCATGCCCGAAGGCTACGTCCAGGAGCGCACCATCTTC
TTCAAGGACGACGGCAACTACAAGACCCGCGCCGAGGTGAAGTTCGAGGGCGACACCCTGGTGAACCGCA
TCGAGCTGAAGGGCATCGACTTCAAGGAGGACGGCAACATCCTGGGGCACAAGCTGGAGTACAACTACAA
CAGCCACAACGTCTATATCATGGCCGACAAGCAGAAGAACGGCATCAAGGTGAACTTCAAGATCCGCCAC
AACATCGAGGACGGCAGCGTGCAGCTCGCCGACCACTACCAGCAGAACACCCCCATCGGCGACGGCCCCG
TGCTGCTGCCCGACAACCACTACCTGAGCACCCAGTCCGCCCTGAGCAAAGACCCCAACGAGAAGCGCGA
TCACATGGTCCTGCTGGAGTTCGTGACCGCCGCCGGGATCACTCTCGGCATGGACGAGCTGTACAAGTCC
GGACTCAGATCTCGAGCTCAAGCTTCGAATTCTCCTTCTAAAGGAAGGATATTTCTTGTGCAAGATGGAC
AAGTTAGAGATCCAGAAAAAGTTACAAAAGAATTTAAGCAAGGTTTATTTTTAAGGAAGAGCTCTCTGTC
ATCAAGAGGTTGGACAATAGAAATTCTAAATTGTATAGATAAGATAGAGGGTTCAGAATTTACCCTTGAA
GATATGTATCGTTTTGAAAGTGACCTAAAAAATATCTTTGTTAAGAACAATCATATCAAAGAAAAGATTA
GGCAACAGCTTCAAATATTAAGAGACAAAGAAATAATAGAATTTAAAGGTAGAGGAAAGTATCGGAAATT
ATTCGAATAACCGGGCTTCTCCTCGAGAAGCTTGTCGAGAAGTACTAGAGGATCATAATCAGCCATACCA
CATTTGTAGAGGTTTTACTTGCTTTAAAAAACCTCCCACACCTCCCCCTGAACCTGAAACATAAAATGAA
TGCAATTGTTGTTGTTAACTTGTTTATTGCAGCTTATAATGGTTACAAATAAAGCAATAGCATCACAAAT
TTCACAAATAAAGCATTTTTTTCACTGCATTCTAGTTGTGGTTTGTCCAAACTCATCAATGTATCTTATC
ATGTCTGGATCTGATCACTGATATCGCCTAGGAGATCCGAACCAGATAAGTGAAATCTAGTTCCAAACTA
TTTTGTCATTTTTAATTTTCGTATTAGCTTACGACGCTACACCCAGTTCCCATCTATTTTGTCACTCTTC
CCTAAATAATCCTTAAAAACTCCATTTCCACCCCTCCCAGTTCCCAACTATTTTGTCCGCCCACAGCGGG
GCATTTTTCTTCCTGTTATGTTTTTAATCAAACATCCTGCCAACTCCATGTGACAAACCGTCATCTTCGG
CTACTTTTTCTCTGTCACAGAATGAAAATTTTTCTGTCATCTCTTCGTTATTAATGTTTGTAATTGACTG
AATATCAACGCTTATTTGCAGCCTGAATGGCGAATGG
Features (pLannotate 1.2.2; 16 found; start..end, strand, type, name):
      2..456     +  rep_origin     f1 ori (sequence partly withheld): f1 bacteriophage origin of replication; arrow indicates direction of (+) strand synthesis
    482..586     +  promoter       AmpR promoter: bla
    587..1447    +  CDS            AmpR: β-lactamase; bla; confers resistance to ampicillin, carbenicillin, and related antibiotics
   1618..2206    +  rep_origin     ori: high-copy-number ColE1/pMB1/pBR322/pUC origin of replication
   2392..2443    -  misc_feature   bom (fragment): basis of mobility region from pBR322
   2511..2735    -  mobile_element Tn7R: mini-Tn7 element (right end of the Tn7 transposon) Tn7
   2802..3335    -  CDS            GmR: gentamycin acetyltransferase; aacC1; confers resistance to gentamycin
   3505..3533    -  promoter       Pc promoter: intI1 (promoter lies within the coding sequence); class 1 integron promoter
   3511..3858    -  CDS            YPR2_ECOLX (fragment): Protein predicted: Swiss-Prot protein existence level 4. From Escherichia coli.
   3885..3976    +  promoter       polyhedrin promoter: polh from Autographa californica; promoter for the baculovirus polyhedrin gene
   4091..4807    +  CDS            EGFP: EGFP is a basic (constitutively fluorescent) green fluorescent protein published in 1996, derived from Aequorea victoria. It is reported to be a rapidly-maturing weak dimer with moderate acid sensitivity.
   4835..5161    +  CDS            dpnC (fragment): T2D1_STRPN - Experimental evidence at protein level: Swiss-Prot protein existence level 1. Recognizes the double-stranded and methylated sequence G(Me)ATC and cleaves after A-2. From Streptococcus pneumoniae serotype 4 (strain ATCC BAA-334 / TIGR4).
   5211..5294    +  CDS            large T antigen (fragment): large T antigen from SV40 (simian virus 40)
   5317..5451    +  polyA_signal   SV40 poly(A) signal: SV40 polyadenylation signal
   5480..5645    -  mobile_element Tn7L: mini-Tn7 element (left end of the Tn7 transposon) Tn7
   5808..5824    +  CDS            lacZα (fragment): LacZα fragment of β-galactosidase; lacZ fragment
