[The description below was written by a language model from this plasmid's Addgene catalogue record and pLannotate feature annotations shown in this document.]
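Description:
TS245_pNKI-2-13_EGFP-DPN7 is a 5.8 kb plasmid catalogued as a bacterial expression vector for producing the "m6A-Tracer" protein, a fusion of EGFP to a fragment of the Streptococcus pneumoniae DpnI restriction enzyme (annotated as dpnC), which recognizes adenine-methylated GATC sites. The record lists an N-terminal 6xHis tag on the insert, which would allow nickel-affinity purification, although the tag is not separately annotated in the feature table. The plasmid is maintained in E. coli through a high-copy ColE1/pUC-type origin and ampicillin resistance (bla), and it also carries an f1 origin for single-stranded DNA production and a fragment of the pBR322 bom region.

The annotated architecture resembles a baculovirus transfer (pFastBac-style) vector. The EGFP–DpnI-fragment coding region sits downstream of the Autographa californica polyhedrin promoter and is followed by an SV40 polyadenylation signal, and the whole cassette, together with a gentamicin resistance gene driven by a class 1 integron Pc promoter, is flanked by the Tn7R and Tn7L ends that mediate transposition into a bacmid. No bacterial promoter such as T7 or tac is annotated upstream of the fusion, so the record does not show which element drives the bacterial expression given as its purpose; some dual-host backbones carry such elements between the polyhedrin promoter and the insert, but that cannot be confirmed here.

The purified protein binds Gm6ATC DNA and so serves as a fluorescent probe for adenine methylation deposited by Dam methyltransferase. According to the associated publication, it supports microscopy visualization of protein–DNA interactions in the pA-DamID method.
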