Addgene plasmid #200719: TS245_pNKI-2-13_EGFP-DPN7
Purpose: producing Methyl Tracer EGFP protein in bacteria
Depositing lab: Bas van Steensel. Depositing organization: Netherlands Cancer Institute. Publication: Genome-Wide Mapping and Microscopy Visualization of Protein-DNA Interactions by pA-DamID. van Schaik T, Manzo SG, van Steensel B. Methods Mol Biol. 2022;2458:215-229. doi: 10.1007/978-1-0716-2140-0_12. PubMed 35103970.
Backbone
  Vector backbone: pNKI-2-13
  Vector type: Bacterial Expression
Growth in bacteria
  Bacterial resistance: Ampicillin, 100 μg/mL
  Growth temperature: 37°C
  Growth strain: DH5alpha
  Copy number: Unknown
Gene/Insert
  Gene/Insert name: eGFP-DPN7 (alt name: M6A tracer)
  Species: bacteria
  Tag / fusion protein: 6xHis (N terminal on insert)
Terms and licenses: Academic/Nonprofit Terms; Industry Terms: Not Available to Industry
How to cite: TS245_pNKI-2-13_EGFP-DPN7 was a gift from Bas van Steensel (Addgene plasmid # 200719 ; http://n2t.net/addgene:200719 ; RRID:Addgene_200719)
